Addgene plasmid #113314: pCD005
Purpose: W108 scRNA
Depositing lab: Jesse Zalatan. Depositing organization: University of Washington. Publication: Synthetic CRISPR-Cas gene activators for transcriptional reprogramming in bacteria. Dong C, Fontana J, Patel A, Carothers JM, Zalatan JG. Nat Commun. 2018 Jun 27;9(1):2489. doi: 10.1038/s41467-018-04901-6. PubMed 29950558.
Backbone
  Vector backbone: ColE1 vector
  Vector type: Bacterial Expression, CRISPR
Growth in bacteria
  Bacterial resistance: Ampicillin, 100 μg/mL
  Growth temperature: 37°C
  Growth strain: DH5alpha
  Copy number: High Copy
Gene/Insert
  Gene/Insert name: W108 scRNA_MS2
  gRNA/shRNA sequence: GAAGATCCGGCCTGCAGCCA
  Species: Synthetic
  Cloning method: Gibson Cloning
  Sequencing primers: 5′ aataggcgtatcacgaggcag; 3′ GTTTCGCCACCTCTGACTTG
Terms and licenses: Academic/Nonprofit Terms; Industry Terms: Not Available to Industry
How to cite: pCD005 was a gift from Jesse Zalatan (Addgene plasmid # 113314 ; http://n2t.net/addgene:113314 ; RRID:Addgene_113314)
