[The description below was written by a language model from this plasmid's Addgene catalogue record and pLannotate feature annotations shown in this document.]
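Description:
pCD005 is a small (about 2.6 kb) high-copy bacterial expression plasmid for CRISPR applications, built on a ColE1 vector. It replicates in E. coli from a ColE1/pUC-type origin and is selected with ampicillin through a β-lactamase gene driven by its native bla promoter. Two sequence records, a depositor sequence and a sequencing-verified one, have the same length and essentially the same annotated parts, differing mainly in where numbering begins. A short RSF origin fragment called in only one of them, and a tiny capTEV tag fragment downstream of the RNA cassette, are probably annotation artefacts of short similarity rather than functional elements.

The payload is a synthetic scaffold RNA (scRNA) named W108 scRNA_MS2. The strong constitutive bacterial promoter J23119 (the SpeI-ended variant) is followed by a 20-nucleotide gap that fits the W108 targeting spacer, then the Streptococcus pyogenes Cas9 guide RNA scaffold, and then an MS2 stem loop. The stem loop is a hairpin bound by the bacteriophage MS2 coat protein, so the transcript both directs a Cas9 protein to the W108 target site and recruits any effector fused to the coat protein. Transcription ends in a region derived from the E. coli rrnB operon, including 5S rRNA sequence and the T1 terminator. A separate putative terminator upstream of the promoter insulates the cassette from read-through.

The plasmid encodes no Cas9 or MS2 coat protein fusion, so these must be supplied from other constructs. According to the associated publication, the intended context is synthetic CRISPR-Cas gene activation for transcriptional reprogramming in bacteria. The record does not describe what the W108 site is beyond its name.
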