Features (pLannotate 1.2.2; 10 found; start..end, strand, type, name):
     16..50      +  promoter       J23119(SpeI) promoter: bacterial promoter (Registry of Standard Biological Parts BBa J23119) modified to end with an SpeI site
     71..146     +  misc_RNA       gRNA scaffold: guide RNA scaffold for the Streptococcus pyogenes CRISPR/Cas9 system
    151..169     +  misc_RNA       MS2 stem loop: stem loop that binds the bacteriophage MS2 coat protein
    237..254     +  CDS            capTEV™ (fragment): composite tag for in vivo biotinylation, TEV protease cleavage, and 6xHis tagging
    361..476     +  ncRNA          5S rRNA: Accession: RF00001 - 5S ribosomal RNA
    480..526     +  terminator     rrnB T1 terminator: transcription terminator T1 from the E. coli rrnB gene
    750..1338    -  rep_origin     ori: high-copy-number ColE1/pMB1/pBR322/pUC origin of replication
   1509..2369    -  CDS            AmpR: β-lactamase; bla; confers resistance to ampicillin, carbenicillin, and related antibiotics
   2370..2474    -  promoter       AmpR promoter: bla
   2564..2607    -  terminator     bacterial terminator: putative bacterial transcription terminator
>Addgene plasmid #113314 | pCD005 | depositor full sequence | sequence record 213772 | pCD005 sequence 2609 bps
GAATTCTAAAGATCTTTGACAGCTAGCTCAGTCCTAGGTATAATACTAGTGAAGATCCGGCCTGCAGCCA
GTTTTAGAGCTAGAAATAGCAAGTTAAAATAAGGCTAGTCCGTTATCAACTTGAAAAAGTGGCACCGAGT
CGGTGCGCGCACATGAGGATCACCCATGTGCTTTTTTTGAAGCTTGGGCCCGAACAAAAACTCATCTCAG
AAGAGGATCTGAATAGCGCCGTCGACCATCATCATCATCATCATTGAGTTTAAACGGTCTCCAGCTTGGC
TGTTTTGGCGGATGAGAGAAGATTTTCAGCCTGATACAGATTAAATCAGAACGCAGAAGCGGTCTGATAA
AACAGAATTTGCCTGGCGGCAGTAGCGCGGTGGTCCCACCTGACCCCATGCCGAACTCAGAAGTGAAACG
CCGTAGCGCCGATGGTAGTGTGGGGTCTCCCCATGCGAGAGTAGGGAACTGCCAGGCATCAAATAAAACG
AAAGGCTCAGTCGAAAGACTGGGCCTTTCGTTTTATCTGTTGTTTGTCGGTGAACTGGATCCTTACTCGA
GTCTAGACTGCAGGCTTCCTCGCTCACTGACTCGCTGCGCTCGGTCGTTCGGCTGCGGCGAGCGGTATCA
GCTCACTCAAAGGCGGTAATACGGTTATCCACAGAATCAGGGGATAACGCAGGAAAGAACATGTGAGCAA
AAGGCCAGCAAAAGGCCAGGAACCGTAAAAAGGCCGCGTTGCTGGCGTTTTTCCATAGGCTCCGCCCCCC
TGACGAGCATCACAAAAATCGACGCTCAAGTCAGAGGTGGCGAAACCCGACAGGACTATAAAGATACCAG
GCGTTTCCCCCTGGAAGCTCCCTCGTGCGCTCTCCTGTTCCGACCCTGCCGCTTACCGGATACCTGTCCG
CCTTTCTCCCTTCGGGAAGCGTGGCGCTTTCTCATAGCTCACGCTGTAGGTATCTCAGTTCGGTGTAGGT
CGTTCGCTCCAAGCTGGGCTGTGTGCACGAACCCCCCGTTCAGCCCGACCGCTGCGCCTTATCCGGTAAC
TATCGTCTTGAGTCCAACCCGGTAAGACACGACTTATCGCCACTGGCAGCAGCCACTGGTAACAGGATTA
GCAGAGCGAGGTATGTAGGCGGTGCTACAGAGTTCTTGAAGTGGTGGCCTAACTACGGCTACACTAGAAG
GACAGTATTTGGTATCTGCGCTCTGCTGAAGCCAGTTACCTTCGGAAAAAGAGTTGGTAGCTCTTGATCC
GGCAAACAAACCACCGCTGGTAGCGGTGGTTTTTTTGTTTGCAAGCAGCAGATTACGCGCAGAAAAAAAG
GATCTCAAGAAGATCCTTTGATCTTTTCTACGGGGTCTGACGCTCAGTGGAACGAAAACTCACGTTAAGG
GATTTTGGTCATGAGATTATCAAAAAGGATCTTCACCTAGATCCTTTTAAATTAAAAATGAAGTTTTAAA
TCAATCTAAAGTATATATGAGTAAACTTGGTCTGACAGTTACCAATGCTTAATCAGTGAGGCACCTATCT
CAGCGATCTGTCTATTTCGTTCATCCATAGTTGCCTGACTCCCCGTCGTGTAGATAACTACGATACGGGA
GGGCTTACCATCTGGCCCCAGTGCTGCAATGATACCGCGAGACCCACGCTCACCGGCTCCAGATTTATCA
GCAATAAACCAGCCAGCCGGAAGGGCCGAGCGCAGAAGTGGTCCTGCAACTTTATCCGCCTCCATCCAGT
CTATTAATTGTTGCCGGGAAGCTAGAGTAAGTAGTTCGCCAGTTAATAGTTTGCGCAACGTTGTTGCCAT
TGCTACAGGCATCGTGGTGTCACGCTCGTCGTTTGGTATGGCTTCATTCAGCTCCGGTTCCCAACGATCA
AGGCGAGTTACATGATCCCCCATGTTGTGCAAAAAAGCGGTTAGCTCCTTCGGTCCTCCGATCGTTGTCA
GAAGTAAGTTGGCCGCAGTGTTATCACTCATGGTTATGGCAGCACTGCATAATTCTCTTACTGTCATGCC
ATCCGTAAGATGCTTTTCTGTGACTGGTGAGTACTCAACCAAGTCATTCTGAGAATAGTGTATGCGGCGA
CCGAGTTGCTCTTGCCCGGCGTCAATACGGGATAATACCGCGCCACATAGCAGAACTTTAAAAGTGCTCA
TCATTGGAAAACGTTCTTCGGGGCGAAAACTCTCAAGGATCTTACCGCTGTTGAGATCCAGTTCGATGTA
ACCCACTCGTGCACCCAACTGATCTTCAGCATCTTTTACTTTCACCAGCGTTTCTGGGTGAGCAAAAACA
GGAAGGCAAAATGCCGCAAAAAAGGGAATAAGGGCGACACGGAAATGTTGAATACTCATACTCTTCCTTT
TTCAATATTATTGAAGCATTTATCAGGGTTATTGTCTCATGAGCGGATACATATTTGAATGTATTTAGAA
AAATAAACAAATAGGGGTTCCGCGCACATTTCCCCGAAAAGTGCCACCTGACGTCTAAGAAACCATTATT
ATCATGACATTAACCTATAAAAATAGGCGTATCACGAGGCAGAATTTCAGATAAAAAAAATCCTTAGCTT
TCGCTAAGGATGATTTCTG
