Features (pLannotate 1.2.2; 11 found; start..end, strand, type, name):
      1..589     -  rep_origin     ori: high-copy-number ColE1/pMB1/pBR322/pUC origin of replication
    760..1620    -  CDS            AmpR: β-lactamase; bla; confers resistance to ampicillin, carbenicillin, and related antibiotics
   1621..1725    -  promoter       AmpR promoter: bla
   1815..1858    -  terminator     bacterial terminator: putative bacterial transcription terminator
   1876..1910    +  promoter       J23119(SpeI) promoter: bacterial promoter (Registry of Standard Biological Parts BBa J23119) modified to end with an SpeI site
   1931..2006    +  misc_RNA       gRNA scaffold: guide RNA scaffold for the Streptococcus pyogenes CRISPR/Cas9 system
   2011..2029    +  misc_RNA       MS2 stem loop: stem loop that binds the bacteriophage MS2 coat protein
   2097..2114    +  CDS            capTEV™ (fragment): composite tag for in vivo biotinylation, TEV protease cleavage, and 6xHis tagging
   2221..2336    +  ncRNA          5S rRNA: Accession: RF00001 - 5S ribosomal RNA
   2340..2386    +  terminator     rrnB T1 terminator: transcription terminator T1 from the E. coli rrnB gene
   2434..2562    -  rep_origin     RSF ori (fragment): Plasmids containing the RSF 1030 origin of replication can be propagated in E. coli cells that contain additional plasmids with compatible origins.
>Addgene plasmid #113314 | pCD005 | addgene full sequence | sequence record 217094 | Addgene NGS Result
TTTCCACAGGCTCCGCCCCCCTGACGAGCATCACAAAAATCGACGCTCAAGTCAGAGGTGGCGAAACCCG
ACAGGACTATAAAGATACCAGGCGTTTCCCCCTGGAAGCTCCCTCGTGCGCTCTCCTGTTCCGACCCTGC
CGCTTACCGGATACCTGTCCGCCTTTCTCCCTTCGGGAAGCGTGGCGCTTTCTCATAGCTCACGCTGTAG
GTATCTCAGTTCGGTGTAGGTCGTTCGCTCCAAGCTGGGCTGTGTGCACGAACCCCCCGTTCAGCCCGAC
CGCTGCGCCTTATCCGGTAACTATCGTCTTGAGTCCAACCCGGTAAGACACGACTTATCGCCACTGGCAG
CAGCCACTGGTAACAGGATTAGCAGAGCGAGGTATGTAGGCGGTGCTACAGAGTTCTTGAAGTGGTGGCC
TAACTACGGCTACACTAGAAGAACAGTATTTGGTATCTGCGCTCTGCTGAAGCCAGTTACCTTCGGAAAA
AGAGTTGGTAGCTCTTGATCCGGCAAACAAACCACCGCTGGTAGCGGTGGTTTTTTTGTTTGCAAGCAGC
AGATTACGCGCAGAAAAAAAGGATCTCAAGAAGATCCTTTGATCTTTTCTACGGGGTCTGACGCTCAGTG
GAACGAAAACTCACGTTAAGGGATTTTGGTCATGAGATTATCAAAAAGGATCTTCACCTAGATCCTTTTA
AATTAAAAATGAAGTTTTAAATCAATCTAAAGTATATATGAGTAAACTTGGTCTGACAGTTACCAATGCT
TAATCAGTGAGGCACCTATCTCAGCGATCTGTCTATTTCGTTCATCCATAGTTGCCTGACTCCCCGTCGT
GTAGATAACTACGATACGGGAGGGCTTACCATCTGGCCCCAGTGCTGCAATGATACCGCGAGACCCACGC
TCACCGGCTCCAGATTTATCAGCAATAAACCAGCCAGCCGGAAGGGCCGAGCGCAGAAGTGGTCCTGCAA
CTTTATCCGCCTCCATCCAGTCTATTAATTGTTGCCGGGAAGCTAGAGTAAGTAGTTCGCCAGTTAATAG
TTTGCGCAACGTTGTTGCCATTGCTACAGGCATCGTGGTGTCACGCTCGTCGTTTGGTATGGCTTCATTC
AGCTCCGGTTCCCAACGATCAAGGCGAGTTACATGATCCCCCATGTTGTGCAAAAAAGCGGTTAGCTCCT
TCGGTCCTCCGATCGTTGTCAGAAGTAAGTTGGCCGCAGTGTTATCACTCATGGTTATGGCAGCACTGCA
TAATTCTCTTACTGTCATGCCATCCGTAAGATGCTTTTCTGTGACTGGTGAGTACTCAACCAAGTCATTC
TGAGAATAGTGTATGCGGCGACCGAGTTGCTCTTGCCCGGCGTCAATACGGGATAATACCGCGCCACATA
GCAGAACTTTAAAAGTGCTCATCATTGGAAAACGTTCTTCGGGGCGAAAACTCTCAAGGATCTTACCGCT
GTTGAGATCCAGTTCGATGTAACCCACTCGTGCACCCAACTGATCTTCAGCATCTTTTACTTTCACCAGC
GTTTCTGGGTGAGCAAAAACAGGAAGGCAAAATGCCGCAAAAAAGGGAATAAGGGCGACACGGAAATGTT
GAATACTCATACTCTTCCTTTTTCAATATTATTGAAGCATTTATCAGGGTTATTGTCTCATGAGCGGATA
CATATTTGAATGTATTTAGAAAAATAAACAAATAGGGGTTCCGCGCACATTTCCCCGAAAAGTGCCACCT
GACGTCTAAGAAACCATTATTATCATGACATTAACCTATAAAAATAGGCGTATCACGAGGCAGAATTTCA
GATAAAAAAAATCCTTAGCTTTCGCTAAGGATGATTTCTGGAATTCTAAAGATCTTTGACAGCTAGCTCA
GTCCTAGGTATAATACTAGTGAAGATCCGGCCTGCAGCCAGTTTTAGAGCTAGAAATAGCAAGTTAAAAT
AAGGCTAGTCCGTTATCAACTTGAAAAAGTGGCACCGAGTCGGTGCGCGCACATGAGGATCACCCATGTG
CTTTTTTTGAAGCTTGGGCCCGAACAAAAACTCATCTCAGAAGAGGATCTGAATAGCGCCGTCGACCATC
ATCATCATCATCATTGAGTTTAAACGGTCTCCAGCTTGGCTGTTTTGGCGGATGAGAGAAGATTTTCAGC
CTGATACAGATTAAATCAGAACGCAGAAGCGGTCTGATAAAACAGAATTTGCCTGGCGGCAGTAGCGCGG
TGGTCCCACCTGACCCCATGCCGAACTCAGAAGTGAAACGCCGTAGCGCCGATGGTAGTGTGGGGTCTCC
CCATGCGAGAGTAGGGAACTGCCAGGCATCAAATAAAACGAAAGGCTCAGTCGAAAGACTGGGCCTTTCG
TTTTATCTGTTGTTTGTCGGTGAACTGGATCCTTACTCGAGTCTAGACTGCAGGCTTCCTCGCTCACTGA
CTCGCTGCGCTCGGTCGTTCGGCTGCGGCGAGCGGTATCAGCTCACTCAAAGGCGGTAATACGGTTATCC
ACAGAATCAGGGGATAACGCAGGAAAGAACATGTGAGCAAAAGGCCAGCAAAAGGCCAGGAACCGTAAAA
AGGCCGCGTTGCTGGCGTT
